Addgene plasmid #165056: pJAID8Z104
Purpose: Integrative expression of yEGFP-AID*-CUP1 and SKP1-fusing rice auxin receptor gene OsTIR1.
Depositing lab: Claudia Vickers. Depositing organization: University of Queensland. Publication: Auxin-mediated protein depletion for metabolic engineering in terpene-producing yeast. Lu Z, Peng B, Ebert BE, Dumsday G, Vickers CE. Nat Commun. 2021 Feb 16;12(1):1051. doi: 10.1038/s41467-021-21313-1. PubMed 33594068.
Backbone
  Vector backbone: pUC19
  Vector type: Yeast Expression
Growth in bacteria
  Bacterial resistance: Ampicillin, 100 μg/mL
  Growth temperature: 37°C
  Growth strain: DH5alpha
  Copy number: High Copy
Gene/Insert
  Gene/Insert name: P-URA3>KlURA3>T-AgTEF1-P-TEF1>yEGFP>AID*>CUP1>T-PGK1-P-ACS2> SKP1>OsTIR1opt>T-URA3
  Species: Other
  Mutation: WT
  Cloning method: Gibson Cloning
Terms and licenses: Academic/Nonprofit Terms; Industry Terms: Not Available to Industry
How to cite: pJAID8Z104 was a gift from Claudia Vickers (Addgene plasmid # 165056 ; http://n2t.net/addgene:165056 ; RRID:Addgene_165056)
