[The description below was written by a language model from this plasmid's Addgene catalogue record and pLannotate feature annotations shown in this document.]
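Description:
pJAID8Z104 is a yeast integrative expression plasmid built by Gibson assembly on a pUC19 backbone. In E. coli it replicates from the high-copy ColE1/pUC origin and is selected with ampicillin through the bla gene. No yeast replication origin (2μ or CEN/ARS) is annotated, consistent with the stated integrative use. The yeast cassette begins with a URA3 promoter fragment and ends with a short URA3 coding fragment plus the URA3 terminator. These flanks could serve as homology arms for targeting the URA3 locus, although the record does not state the integration site. Selection in yeast relies on the Kluyveromyces lactis URA3 marker, which the automated annotation labels as S. cerevisiae URA3. It is driven by the URA3 promoter and closed by the Ashbya gossypii TEF1 terminator. A single loxP site lies just downstream of the marker, and no partner site is annotated.

The payload consists of two expression units that together form an auxin-inducible degron test system. The constitutive TEF1 promoter drives yeast-enhanced GFP (annotated as GFPmut3) fused to AID*, a short degron fragment of Arabidopsis IAA17, and then to the copper metallothionein CUP1, with the PGK1 terminator following. The ACS2 promoter drives a fusion of the yeast SCF subunit SKP1 to a codon-optimised rice auxin receptor F-box protein, OsTIR1. When auxin is present, OsTIR1 binds the AID* tag and recruits the SCF ubiquitin ligase, so the tagged protein is ubiquitinated and degraded by the proteasome. Tethering SKP1 directly to OsTIR1 is presumably meant to couple the plant receptor more effectively to the yeast ligase complex. Loss of GFP fluorescence gives a readout of depletion, and the CUP1 moiety could plausibly add a copper-tolerance readout. The plasmid comes from work on auxin-mediated protein depletion for metabolic engineering in terpene-producing yeast.
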