Features (pLannotate 1.2.2; 22 found; start..end, strand, type, name):
      1..408     +  promoter       TEF1 promoter: S. cerevisiae TEF1; promoter for EF-1α
    431..1141    +  CDS            GFPmut3: GFPmut3 is a basic (constitutively fluorescent) green fluorescent protein published in 1996, derived from Aequorea victoria. It is reported to be a very rapidly-maturing weak dimer.
   1148..1279    +  CDS            IAA17 (fragment): IAA17_ARATH - Also known as AXR3. Experimental evidence at protein level: Swiss-Prot protein existence level 1. Aux/IAA proteins are short-lived transcriptional factors that function as repressors of early auxin response genes at low auxin concentrations. Repression is thought to result from the interaction with auxin response factors (ARFs), proteins that bind to the auxin- responsive promoter element (AuxRE). Formation of heterodimers with ARF proteins may alter their ability to modulate early auxin response genes expression. From Arabidopsis thaliana (Mouse-ear cress).
   1280..1462    +  CDS            CUP1-1: MTCU1_YEAST - Also known as MTH1. Experimental evidence at protein level: Swiss-Prot protein existence level 1. Protects the cell against copper toxicity by tightly chelating copper ions. May also act as a depository for copper designated for the effective transfer into the apo forms of copper proteins. From Saccharomyces cerevisiae (strain ATCC 204508 / S288c) (Baker's yeast).
   1472..1742    +  terminator     PGK1 terminator: S. cerevisae PGK1; transcription terminator for 3-phosphoglycerate kinase gene
   2118..2139    -  promoter       LEU2 promoter (fragment): S. cerevisiae LEU2
   2238..2819    +  CDS            SKP1: SKP1_YEAST - Also known as CBF3D. Experimental evidence at protein level: Swiss-Prot protein existence level 1. Essential component of the E3 ubiquitin ligase complex SCF (SKP1-CUL1-F-box protein) ubiquitin ligase complex, which mediates the ubiquitination and subsequent proteasomal degradation of target proteins like phosphorylated SIC1. Participates in the attachment of chromosomes to the spindle. Acts as a regulatory component of the centromere DNA-binding protein complex CBF3, which is essential for chromosome segregation and movement of centromeres along microtubules. CBF3 is required for
   2868..4592    +  CDS            TIR1B_ORYSJ: Experimental evidence at transcript level: Swiss-Prot protein existence level 2. From Oryza sativa subsp. japonica (Rice).
   4600..4701    +  CDS            URA3 (fragment): orotidine-5'-phosphate decarboxylase, required for uracil biosynthesis; S. cerevisiae URA3; yeast auxotrophic marker, counterselectable with 5-fluoroorotic acid (5-FOA)
   4855..4871    -  protein_bind   lac operator: The lac repressor binds to the lac operator to inhibit transcription in E. coli. This inhibition can be relieved by adding lactose or isopropyl-β-D-thiogalactopyranoside (IPTG). lac repressor encoded by lacI
   4879..4909    -  promoter       lac promoter: promoter for the E. coli lac operon
   4924..4945    -  protein_bind   CAP binding site: CAP binding activates transcription in the presence of cAMP. E. coli catabolite activator protein
   4958..5050    -  CDS            lacI (fragment): lac repressor; lacI; The lac repressor binds to the lac operator to inhibit transcription in E. coli. This inhibition can be relieved by adding lactose or isopropyl-β-D-thiogalactopyranoside (IPTG).
   5233..5821    -  rep_origin     ori: high-copy-number ColE1/pMB1/pBR322/pUC origin of replication
   5992..6852    -  CDS            AmpR: β-lactamase; bla; confers resistance to ampicillin, carbenicillin, and related antibiotics
   6853..6957    -  promoter       AmpR promoter: bla
   7052..7087    +  CDS            rop (fragment): Rop protein, which maintains plasmids at low copy number; rop
   7189..7288    +  misc_feature   bom (fragment): basis of mobility region from pBR322
   7294..7451    -  CDS            lacZα (fragment): LacZα fragment of β-galactosidase; lacZ fragment
   7458..7621    +  promoter       URA3 promoter (fragment): S. cerevisiae URA3
   7624..8409    +  CDS            URA3: PYRF_YEAST - Experimental evidence at protein level: Swiss-Prot protein existence level 1. From Saccharomyces cerevisiae (strain ATCC 204508 / S288c) (Baker's yeast).
   8561..8594    +  protein_bind   loxP: Cre-mediated recombination occurs in the 8-bp core sequence (GCATACAT). Cre recombinase
>Addgene plasmid #165056 | pJAID8Z104 | addgene full sequence | sequence record 327155 | Addgene NGS Result
CCACACACCATAGCTTCAAAATGTTTCTACTCCTTTTTTACTCTTCCAGATTTTCTCGGACTCCGCGCAT
CGCCGTACCACTTCAAAACACCCAAGCACAGCATACTAAATTTCCCCTCTTTCTTCCTCTAGGGTGTCGT
TAATTACCCGTACTAAAGGTTTGGAAAAGAAAAAAGAGACCGCCTCGTTTCTTTTTCTTCGTCGAAAAAG
GCAATAAAAATTTTTATCACGTTTCTTTTTCTTGAAAATTTTTTTTTTTGATTTTTTTCTCTTTCGATGA
CCTCCCATTGATATTTAAGTTAATAAACGGTCTTCAATTTCTCAAGTTTCAGTTTCATTTTTCTTGTTCT
ATTACAACTTTTTTTACTTCTTGCTCATTAGAAAGAAAGCATAGCAATCTAATCTAAGTTTTAATTACAA
AATGGGATCCTCTAAAGGTGAAGAATTATTCACTGGTGTTGTCCCAATTTTGGTTGAATTAGATGGTGAT
GTTAATGGTCACAAATTTTCTGTCTCCGGTGAAGGTGAAGGTGATGCTACTTACGGTAAATTGACCTTAA
AATTTATTTGTACTACTGGTAAATTGCCAGTTCCATGGCCAACCTTAGTCACTACTTTCGGTTATGGTGT
TCAATGTTTTGCGAGATACCCAGATCATATGAAACAACATGACTTTTTCAAGTCTGCCATGCCAGAAGGT
TATGTTCAAGAAAGAACTATTTTTTTCAAAGATGACGGTAACTACAAGACCAGAGCTGAAGTCAAGTTTG
AAGGTGATACCTTAGTTAATAGAATCGAATTAAAAGGTATTGATTTTAAAGAAGATGGTAACATTTTAGG
TCACAAATTGGAATACAACTATAACTCTCACAATGTTTACATCATGGCTGACAAACAAAAGAATGGTATC
AAAGTTAACTTCAAAATTAGACACAACATTGAAGATGGTTCTGTTCAATTAGCTGACCATTATCAACAAA
ATACTCCAATTGGTGATGGTCCAGTCTTGTTACCAGACAACCATTACTTATCCACTCAATCTGCCTTATC
CAAAGATCCAAACGAAAAGAGAGACCACATGGTCTTGTTAGAATTTGTTACTGCTGCTGGTATTACCCAT
GGTATGGATGAATTGTACAAAAGATCTCCAAAAGACCCAGCTAAACCTCCAGCCAAGGCCCAAGTCGTCG
GCTGGCCACCAGTTAGGTCTTACAGAAAGAACGTAATGGTTAGTTGTCAAAAGTCCTCCGGTGGTCCAGA
AGCTGCTGCCTTTGTTAAGATGTTCAGCGAATTAATTAACTTCCAAAATGAAGGTCATGAGTGCCAATGC
CAATGTGGTAGCTGCAAAAATAATGAACAATGCCAAAAATCATGTAGCTGCCCAACGGGGTGTAACAGCG
ACGACAAATGCCCCTGCGGTAACAAGTCTGAAGAAACCAAGAAGTCATGCTGCTCTGGGAAATAAACTAG
TATTGAATTGAATTGAAATCGATAGATCAATTTTTTTCTTTTCTCTTTCCCCATCCTTTACGCTAAAATA
ATAGTTTATTTTATTTTTTGAATATTTTTTATTTATATACGTATATATAGACTATTATTTATCTTTTAAT
GATTATTAAGATTTTTATTAAAAAAAAATTCGCTCCTCTTTTAATGCCTTTATGCAGTTTTTTTTTCCCA
TTCGATATTTCTATGTTCGGGTTCAGCGTATTTTAAGTTTAATAACTCGAAAATTCTGCGTTCGTTAAAG
CTTTCGAGAAGGATATTATTTGCGGCCGCGATTGCAAGAATTGATCTCCCTCATCGATGTCATAAATCAG
TAAATATAAACATTAAATACATTACACGTAGCCACCCGCTGTATAGCATAAAACTAACTTAAAATTATTC
ATATGCGTTTCCCGGGGCCGAAGCGTTATTGCCGATATTCGGTAGCCGATTCCGCTGGCTTTTTTTTTTT
GAACGAGGCAAAAAAGTTTCGTGACTGAACTTCTTCGTCACTGGTTTTGTTGATAATTTTTATCGTTTTT
TACTTCGAGATTGAAAACAGTGTTCTGAATTTTAGCAACGATATCGCACCGCACGTTTAGCCTGATCAAA
CCTTATATATACCTCTACCTTAAAATATATATATATATAGTATTCGAATTCCGAATTGTGTGTCTCCGCG
GTTAGTGATTGTTATACACAAACAGAATACAGGAAAGTAAATCAATACAATAATAAAAGCTAGCAAAATG
GTGACTTCTAATGTTGTCCTAGTGAGTGGTGAGGGTGAACGATTCACCGTAGACAAGAAAATCGCGGAGA
GATCCCTGCTATTGAAAAACTATCTGAACGATATGCATGACAGCAACCTACAAAACAACTCAGATTCAGA
ATCAGATTCAGACTCGGAAACGAACCACAAAAGCAAAGACAACAATAACGGTGACGACGACGATGAGGAT
GACGACGAGATTGTGATGCCCGTGCCCAATGTTCGGTCTTCCGTTTTGCAGAAGGTTATCGAATGGGCCG
AGCACCACAGAGACTCTAACTTCCCTGACGAAGATGACGACGATTCCAGAAAGAGTGCTCCCGTGGACTC
ATGGGACAGAGAATTCCTGAAAGTGGACCAAGAGATGCTATACGAAATTATTCTGGCGGCAAACTACCTC
AACATCAAGCCCTTGCTTGACGCTGGCTGCAAGGTGGTTGCTGAAATGATCAGGGGAAGGTCTCCCGAGG
AAATTAGAAGAACGTTTAATATCGTCAACGACTTCACTCCAGAGGAGGAGGCTGCCATTAGGCGTGAAAA
TGAATGGGCTGAAGACCGTGGTATCTTTGATTTGGGTGCTGGTGCTGGTGCTGGTGACCTTACTTCTATG
ACCTATTTCCCAGAAGAAGTCGTTGAACACATCTTCTCTTTCTTGCCAGCTCAAAGAGATAGAAATACTG
TTTCCTTGGTTTGTAAGGTTTGGTATGAAATCGAAAGATTGAGTAGACGTGGTGTTTTCGTCGGTAATTG
TTACGCTGTTAGAGCTGGTAGAGTTGCTGCTAGATTCCCAAATGTTAGAGCCTTGACTGTCAAAGGTAAA
CCACATTTTGCTGACTTTAACTTGGTCCCACCAGATTGGGGTGGTTATGCTGGTCCATGGATTGAAGCTG
CCGCTAGAGGTTGTCACGGTTTGGAAGAATTGCGTATGAAAAGAATGGTCGTTTCTGACGAATCTTTGGA
ATTATTGGCCCGTTCTTTTCCAAGATTCAGAGCTTTGGTTTTGATCTCTTGTGAAGGTTTCAGTACTGAC
GGTTTGGCTGCCGTTGCTTCCCATTGTAAATTATTGAGAGAATTGGACTTGCAAGAAAATGAAGTCGAAG
ATAGAGGTCCAAGATGGTTATCTTGTTTTCCAGACTCTTGTACTTCTTTGGTCTCTTTGAACTTCGCTTG
TATTAAGGGTGAAGTCAACGCTGGTTCTTTAGAAAGATTGGTCTCCCGTTCTCCAAACTTACGTTCTTTG
AGATTGAATCGTTCTGTTTCCGTTGATACCTTGGCTAAAATCTTATTGAGAACCCCAAACTTGGAAGACT
TAGGTACTGGTAACTTGACCGACGATTTCCAAACTGAATCCTACTTTAAATTAACTTCTGCTTTAGAAAA
GTGTAAGATGTTGAGATCCTTATCTGGTTTTTGGGACGCCTCTCCAGTCTGTTTATCTTTTATCTATCCA
TTGTGTGCTCAATTAACTGGTTTAAACTTATCTTACGCTCCAACCTTGGATGCTAGTGACTTAACCAAGA
TGATTAGTAGATGTGTTAAGTTACAAAGATTATGGGTTTTAGATTGTATTTCCGATAAGGGTTTACAAGT
CGTTGCTAGTAGCTGTAAGGATTTGCAAGAATTAAGAGTCTTTCCAAGTGATTTTTACGTTGCTGGTTAC
AGCGCTGTTACTGAAGAAGGTTTGGTCGCTGTTTCTTTGGGTTGTCCAAAGTTGAACAGCTTATTGTACT
TTTGTCATCAAATGACTAATGCTGCCTTAGTCACTGTTGCTAAGAACTGTCCAAACTTCACCCGTTTCAG
ATTGTGTATTTTGGAACCAGGTAAACCAGACGTTGTCACCTCCCAACCATTGGATGAAGGTTTCGGTGCT
ATCGTTAGAGAATGTAAGGGTTTGCAAAGATTATCTATCTCTGGTTTGTTAACTGACAAAGTTTTCATGT
ACATCGGTAAATATGCCAAACAATTAGAAATGTTGAGCATTGCTTTCGCTGGTGACTCTGACAAGGGTAT
GATGCACGTTATGAATGGTTGTAAGAATTTGAGAAAGTTGGAAATTAGAGATTCTCCATTCGGTGACGCT
GCCTTATTGGGTAATTTTGCTAGATACGAAACTATGAGAAGTTTGTGGATGAGTTCCTGTAACGTTACCT
TGAAAGGTTGTCAAGTCTTAGCCAGCAAGATGCCAATGTTGAACGTCGAAGTCATCAACGAAAGAGACGG
TAGTAACGAAATGGAAGAAAATCACGGTGACTTACCAAAGGTAGAAAAGTTGTACGTATACAGAACTACT
GCTGGTGCTAGAGATGATGCTCCAAATTTCGTAAAGATTTTGTAACTCGAGAGGACTATTTGCAAAGGGA
AGGGATGCTAAGGTAGAGGGTGAACGTTACAGAAAAGCAGGCTGGGAAGCATATTTGAGAAGATGCGGCC
AGCAAAACTAAAAAACTGTATTATAAGTAAATGCATGTATACTAAACTCACAAATTAGAGCTTCAATTTA
ATTATATCAGTTATTACCCGGGAATCTCGGTCGTAATGATTTAAATGCATGCAAGCTTGGCGTAATCATG
GTCATAGCTGTTTCCTGTGTGAAATTGTTATCCGCTCACAATTCCACACAACATACGAGCCGGAAGCATA
AAGTGTAAAGCCTGGGGTGCCTAATGAGTGAGCTAACTCACATTAATTGCGTTGCGCTCACTGCCCGCTT
TCCAGTCGGGAAACCTGTCGTGCCAGCTGCATTAATGAATCGGCCAACGCGCGGGGAGAGGCGGTTTGCG
TATTGGGCGCTCTTCCGCTTCCTCGCTCACTGACTCGCTGCGCTCGGTCGTTCGGCTGCGGCGAGCGGTA
TCAGCTCACTCAAAGGCGGTAATACGGTTATCCACAGAATCAGGGGATAACGCAGGAAAGAACATGTGAG
CAAAAGGCCAGCAAAAGGCCAGGAACCGTAAAAAGGCCGCGTTGCTGGCGTTTTTCCATAGGCTCCGCCC
CCCTGACGAGCATCACAAAAATCGACGCTCAAGTCAGAGGTGGCGAAACCCGACAGGACTATAAAGATAC
CAGGCGTTTCCCCCTGGAAGCTCCCTCGTGCGCTCTCCTGTTCCGACCCTGCCGCTTACCGGATACCTGT
CCGCCTTTCTCCCTTCGGGAAGCGTGGCGCTTTCTCATAGCTCACGCTGTAGGTATCTCAGTTCGGTGTA
GGTCGTTCGCTCCAAGCTGGGCTGTGTGCACGAACCCCCCGTTCAGCCCGACCGCTGCGCCTTATCCGGT
AACTATCGTCTTGAGTCCAACCCGGTAAGACACGACTTATCGCCACTGGCAGCAGCCACTGGTAACAGGA
TTAGCAGAGCGAGGTATGTAGGCGGTGCTACAGAGTTCTTGAAGTGGTGGCCTAACTACGGCTACACTAG
AAGAACAGTATTTGGTATCTGCGCTCTGCTGAAGCCAGTTACCTTCGGAAAAAGAGTTGGTAGCTCTTGA
TCCGGCAAACAAACCACCGCTGGTAGCGGTGGTTTTTTTGTTTGCAAGCAGCAGATTACGCGCAGAAAAA
AAGGATCTCAAGAAGATCCTTTGATCTTTTCTACGGGGTCTGACGCTCAGTGGAACGAAAACTCACGTTA
AGGGATTTTGGTCATGAGATTATCAAAAAGGATCTTCACCTAGATCCTTTTAAATTAAAAATGAAGTTTT
AAATCAATCTAAAGTATATATGAGTAAACTTGGTCTGACAGTTACCAATGCTTAATCAGTGAGGCACCTA
TCTCAGCGATCTGTCTATTTCGTTCATCCATAGTTGCCTGACTCCCCGTCGTGTAGATAACTACGATACG
GGAGGGCTTACCATCTGGCCCCAGTGCTGCAATGATACCGCGAGACCCACGCTCACCGGCTCCAGATTTA
TCAGCAATAAACCAGCCAGCCGGAAGGGCCGAGCGCAGAAGTGGTCCTGCAACTTTATCCGCCTCCATCC
AGTCTATTAATTGTTGCCGGGAAGCTAGAGTAAGTAGTTCGCCAGTTAATAGTTTGCGCAACGTTGTTGC
CATTGCTACAGGCATCGTGGTGTCACGCTCGTCGTTTGGTATGGCTTCATTCAGCTCCGGTTCCCAACGA
TCAAGGCGAGTTACATGATCCCCCATGTTGTGCAAAAAAGCGGTTAGCTCCTTCGGTCCTCCGATCGTTG
TCAGAAGTAAGTTGGCCGCAGTGTTATCACTCATGGTTATGGCAGCACTGCATAATTCTCTTACTGTCAT
GCCATCCGTAAGATGCTTTTCTGTGACTGGTGAGTACTCAACCAAGTCATTCTGAGAATAGTGTATGCGG
CGACCGAGTTGCTCTTGCCCGGCGTCAATACGGGATAATACCGCGCCACATAGCAGAACTTTAAAAGTGC
TCATCATTGGAAAACGTTCTTCGGGGCGAAAACTCTCAAGGATCTTACCGCTGTTGAGATCCAGTTCGAT
GTAACCCACTCGTGCACCCAACTGATCTTCAGCATCTTTTACTTTCACCAGCGTTTCTGGGTGAGCAAAA
ACAGGAAGGCAAAATGCCGCAAAAAAGGGAATAAGGGCGACACGGAAATGTTGAATACTCATACTCTTCC
TTTTTCAATATTATTGAAGCATTTATCAGGGTTATTGTCTCATGAGCGGATACATATTTGAATGTATTTA
GAAAAATAAACAAATAGGGGTTCCGCGCACATTTCCCCGAAAAGTGCCACCTGACGTCTAAGAAACCATT
ATTATCATGACATTAACCTATAAAAATAGGCGTATCACGAGGCCCTTTCGTCTCGCGCGTTTCGGTGATG
ACGGTGAAAACCTCTGACACATGCAGCTCCCGGAGACGGTCACAGCTTGTCTGTAAGCGGATGCCGGGAG
CAGACAAGCCCGTCAGGGCGCGTCAGCGGGTGTTGGCGGGTGTCGGGGCTGGCTTAACTATGCGGCATCA
GAGCAGATTGTACTGAGAGTGCACCATATGCGGTGTGAAATACCGCACAGATGCGTAAGGAGAAAATACC
GCATCAGGCGCCATTCGCCATTCAGGCTGCGCAACTGTTGGGAAGGGCGATCGGTGCGGGCCTCTTCGCT
ATTACGCCAGCTGGCGAAAGGGGGATGTGCTGCAAGGCGATTAAGTTGGGTAACGCCAGGGTTTTCCCAG
TCACGACGTTGTAAAACGACGGCCAGTGAATTCATTTAAATTTTTTTGATTCGGTAATCTCCGAACAGAA
GGAAGAACGAAGGAAGGAGCACAGACTTAGATTGGTATATATACGCATATGTAGTGTTGAAGAAACATGA
AATTGCCCAGTATTCTTAACCCAACTGCACAGAACAAAAACCTGCAGGAAACGAAGATAAAACATGTCCA
CAAAATCATATACCAGTAGAGCTGAGACTCATGCAAGTCCGGTTGCATCGAAACTTTTACGTTTAATGGA
TGAAAAGAAGACCAATTTGTGTGCTTCTCTTGACGTTCGTTCGACTGATGAGCTATTGAAACTTGTTGAA
ACGTTGGGTCCATACATTTGCCTTTTGAAAACACACGTTGATATCTTGGATGATTTCAGTTATGAGGGTA
CTGTCGTTCCATTGAAAGCATTGGCAGAGAAATACAAGTTCTTGATATTTGAGGACAGAAAATTCGCCGA
TATCGGTAACACAGTCAAATTACAATATACATCGGGCGTTTACCGTATCGCAGAATGGTCTGATATCACC
AACGCCCACGGGGTTACTGGTGCTGGTATTGTTGCTGGCTTGAAACAAGGTGCGCAAGAGGTCACCAAAG
AACCAAGGGGATTATTGATGCTTGCTGAATTGTCTTCCAAGGGTTCTCTAGCACACGGTGAATATACTAA
GGGTACCGTTGATATTGCAAAGAGTGATAAAGATTTCGTTATTGGGTTCATTGCTCAGAACGATATGGGA
GGAAGAGAAGAAGGGTTTGATTGGCTAATCATGACCCCAGGTGTAGGTTTAGACGACAAAGGCGATGCAT
TGGGTCAGCAGTACAGAACCGTCGACGAAGTTGTAAGTGGTGGATCAGATATCATCATTGTTGGCAGAGG
ACTTTTCGCCAAGGGTAGAGATCCTAAGGTTGAAGGTGAAAGATACAGAAATGCTGGATGGGAAGCGTAC
CAAAAGAGAATCAGCGCTCCCCATTAATTATACAGGAAACTTAATAGAACAAATCACATATTTAATCTAA
TAGCCACCTGCATTGGCACGGTGCAACACTACTTCAACTTCATCTTACAAAAAGATCACGTGATCTGTTG
TATTGGGATCTCTAGACCTAATAACTTCGTATAGCATACATTATACGAAGTTATATTAAGGGTTGCTCGA
CCAGAAAGCGACCACCCAACTTTGGCTGATAATAGCGTATAAACAATGCATACTTTGTACGTTCAAAATA
CAATGCAGTAGATATATTTATGCATATTACATATAATACATATCACATAGGAAGCAACAGGCGCGTTGGA
CTTTTAATTTTCGAGGACCGCGAATCCTTACATCACACCCAATCCCCCACAAGTGATCCC
